>Addgene plasmid #126544 | GFP-RNF2 | addgene full sequence | sequence record 248723 | Addgene NGS Result
CTGAATATGGGCCAAACAGGATATCTGTGGTAAGCAGTTCCTGCCCCGGCTCAGGGCCAAGAACAGATGG
AACAGCTGAATATGGGCCAAACAGGATATCTGTGGTAAGCAGTTCCTGCCCCGGCTCAGGGCCAAGAACA
GATGGTCCCCAGATGCGGTCCAGCCCTCAGCAGTTTCTAGAGAACCATCAGATGTTTCCAGGGTGCCCCA
AGGACCTGAAATGACCCTGTGCCTTATTTGAACTAACCAATCAGTTCGCTTCTCGCTTCTGTTCGCGCGC
TTCTGCTCCCCGAGCTCAATAAAAGAGCCCACAACCCCTCACTCGGGGCGCCAGTCCTCCGATTGACTGA
GTCGCCCGGGTACCCGTGTATCCAATAAACCCTCTTGCAGTTGCATCCGACTTGTGGTCTCGCTGTTCCT
TGGGAGGGTCTCCTCTGAGTGATTGACTACCCGTCAGCGGGGGTCTTTCATTTGGGGGCTCGTCCGGGAT
CGGGAGACCCCTGCCCAGGGACCACCGACCCACCACCGGGAGGCAAGCTGGCCAGCAACTTATCTGTGTC
TGTCCGATTGTCTAGTGTCTATGACTGATTTTATGCGCCTGCGTCGGTACTAGTTAGCTAACTAGCTCTG
TATCTGGCGGACCCGTGGTGGAACTGACGAGTTCTGAACACCCGGCCGCAACCCTGGGAGACGTCCCAGG
GACTTTGGGGGCCGTTTTTGTGGCCCGACCTGAGGAAGGGAGTCGATGTGGAATCCGACCCCGTCAGGAT
ATGTGGTTCTGGTAGGAGACGAGAACCTAAAACAGTTCCCGCCTCCGTCTGAATTTTTGCTTTCGGTTTG
GAACCGAAGCCGCGCGTCTTGTCTGCTGCAGCGCTGCAGCATCGTTCTGTGTTGTCTCTGTCTGACTGTG
TTTCTGTATTTGTCTGAAAATTAGGGCCAGACTGTTACCACTCCCTTAAGTTTGACCTTAGGTCACTGGA
AAGATGTCGAGCGGATCGCTCACAACCAGTCGGTAGATGTCAAGAAGAGACGTTGGGTTACCTTCTGCTC
TGCAGAATGGCCAACCTTTAACGTCGGATGGCCGCGAGACGGCACCTTTAACCGAGACCTCATCACCCAG
GTTAAGATCAAGGTCTTTTCACCTGGCCCGCATGGACACCCAGACCAGGTCCCCTACATCGTGACCTGGG
AAGCCTTGGCTTTTGACCCCCCTCCCTGGGTCAAGCCCTTTGTACACCCTAAGCCTCCGCCTCCTCTTCC
TCCATCCGCCCCGTCTCTCCCCCTTGAACCTCCTCGTTCGACCCCGCCTCGATCCTCCCTTTATCCAGCC
CTCACTCCTTCTCTAGGCGCCGGCCGGATCCCAGTGTGGTGGTACGCTACCGGTCGCCACCATGGTGAGC
AAGGGCGAGGAGCTGTTCACCGGGGTGGTGCCCATCCTGGTCGAGCTGGACGGCGACGTAAACGGCCACA
AGTTCAGCGTGTCCGGCGAGGGCGAGGGCGATGCCACCTACGGCAAGCTGACCCTGAAGTTCATCTGCAC
CACCGGCAAGCTGCCCGTGCCCTGGCCCACCCTCGTGACCACCCTGACCTACGGCGTGCAGTGCTTCAGC
CGCTACCCCGACCACATGAAGCAGCACGACTTCTTCAAGTCCGCCATGCCCGAAGGCTACGTCCAGGAGC
GCACCATCTTCTTCAAGGACGACGGCAACTACAAGACCCGCGCCGAGGTGAAGTTCGAGGGCGACACCCT
GGTGAACCGCATCGAGCTGAAGGGCATCGACTTCAAGGAGGACGGCAACATCCTGGGGCACAAGCTGGAG
TACAACTACAACAGCCACAACGTCTATATCATGGCCGACAAGCAGAAGAACGGCATCAAGGTGAACTTCA
AGATCCGCCACAACATCGAGGACGGCAGCGTGCAGCTCGCCGACCACTACCAGCAGAACACCCCCATCGG
CGACGGCCCCGTGCTGCTGCCCGACAACCACTACCTGAGCACCCAGTCCGCCCTGAGCAAAGACCCCAAC
GAGAAGCGCGATCACATGGTCCTGCTGGAGTTCGTGACCGCCGCCGGGATCACTCTCGGCATGGACGAGC
TGTACAAGTCCGGACTCAGATCTTCTCAGGCTGTGCAGACAAACGGAACTCAACCATTAAGCAAAACATG
GGAACTCAGTTTATATGAGTTACAACGAACACCTCAGGAGGCAATAACAGATGGCTTAGAAATTGTGGTT
TCACCTCGAAGTCTACACAGTGAATTAATGTGCCCAATTTGTTTGGATATGTTGAAGAACACCATGACTA
CAAAGGAGTGTTTACATCGTTTTTGTGCAGACTGCATCATCACAGCCCTTAGAAGTGGCAACAAAGAATG
TCCTACCTGTCGGAAAAAACTAGTTTCCAAAAGATCACTAAGGCCAGACCCAAACTTTGATGCACTCATC
AGCAAAATTTATCCAAGTCGTGATGAGTATGAAGCTCATCAAGAGAGAGTATTAGCCAGGATCAACAAGC
ACAATAATCAGCAAGCACTCAGTCACAGCATTGAGGAAGGACTGAAGATACAGGCCATGAACAGACTGCA
GCGAGGCAAGAAACAACAGATTGAAAATGGTAGTGGAGCAGAAGATAATGGTGACAGTTCACACTGCAGT
AATGCATCCACACATAGCAATCAGGAAGCAGGCCCTAGTAACAAACGGACCAAAACATCTGATGATTCTG
GGCTAGAGCTTGATAATAACAATGCAGCAATGGCAATTGATCCAGTAATGGATGGTGCTAGTGAAATTGA
ATTAGTATTCAGGCCTCATCCCACACTTATGGAAAAAGATGACAGTGCACAGACGAGATACATAAAGACT
TCTGGTAACGCCACTGTTGATCACTTATCCAAGTATCTGGCTGTGAGGTTAGCTTTAGAAGAACTTCGAA
GCAAAGGTGAATCAAACCAGATGAACCTTGATACAGCCAGTGAGAAGCAGTATACCATTTATATAGCAAC
AGCCAGTGGCCAGTTCACTGTATTAAATGGCTCTTTTTCTTTGGAATTGGTCAGTGAGAAATACTGGAAA
GTGAACAAACCCATGGAACTTTATTACGCACCTACAAAGGAGCACAAATGACTCGACCCTGTGGAATGTG
TGTCAGTTAGGGTGTGGAAAGTCCCCAGGCTCCCCAGCAGGCAGAAGTATGCAAAGCATGCATCTCAATT
AGTCAGCAACCAGGTGTGGAAAGTCCCCAGGCTCCCCAGCAGGCAGAAGTATGCAAAGCATGCATCTCAA
TTAGTCAGCAACCATAGTCCCGCCCCTAACTCCGCCCATCCCGCCCCTAACTCCGCCCAGTTCCGCCCAT
TCTCCGCCCCATGGCTGACTAATTTTTTTTATTTATGCAGAGGCCGAGGCCGCCTCGGCCTCTGAGCTAT
TCCAGAAGTAGTGAGGAGGCTTTTTTGGAGGCCTAGGCTTTTGCAAAAAGCTTACCATGACCGAGTACAA
GCCCACGGTGCGCCTCGCCACCCGCGACGACGTCCCCAGGGCCGTACGCACCCTCGCCGCCGCGTTCGCC
GACTACCCCGCCACGCGCCACACCGTCGATCCGGACCGCCACATCGAGCGGGTCACCGAGCTGCAAGAAC
TCTTCCTCACGCGCGTCGGGCTCGACATCGGCAAGGTGTGGGTCGCGGACGACGGCGCCGCGGTGGCGGT
CTGGACCACGCCGGAGAGCGTCGAAGCGGGGGCGGTGTTCGCCGAGATCGGCCCGCGCATGGCCGAGTTG
AGCGGTTCCCGGCTGGCCGCGCAGCAACAGATGGAAGGCCTCCTGGCGCCGCACCGGCCCAAGGAGCCCG
CGTGGTTCCTGGCCACCGTCGGCGTCTCGCCCGACCACCAGGGCAAGGGTCTGGGCAGCGCCGTCGTGCT
CCCCGGAGTGGAGGCGGCCGAGCGCGCCGGGGTGCCCGCCTTCCTGGAGACCTCCGCGCCCCGCAACCTC
CCCTTCTACGAGCGGCTCGGCTTCACCGTCACCGCCGACGTCGAGGTGCCCGAAGGACCGCGCACCTGGT
GCATGACCCGCAAGCCCGGTGCCTGACGCCCGCCCCACGACCCGCAGCGCCCGACCGAAAGGAGCGCACG
ACCCCATGCATCGATAAAATAAAAGATTTTATTTAGTCTCCAGAAAAAGGGGGGAATGAAAGACCCCACC
TGTAGGTTTGGCAAGCTAGCTTAAGTAACGCCATTTTGCAAGGCATGGAAAAATACATAACTGAGAATAG
AGAAGTTCAGATCAAGGTCAGGAACAGATGGAACAGCTGAATATGGGCCAAACAGGATATCTGTGGTAAG
CAGTTCCTGCCCCGGCTCAGGGCCAAGAACAGATGGAACAGCTGAATATGGGCCAAACAGGATATCTGTG
GTAAGCAGTTCCTGCCCCGGCTCAGGGCCAAGAACAGATGGTCCCCAGATGCGGTCCAGCCCTCAGCAGT
TTCTAGAGAACCATCAGATGTTTCCAGGGTGCCCCAAGGACCTGAAATGACCCTGTGCCTTATTTGAACT
AACCAATCAGTTCGCTTCTCGCTTCTGTTCGCGCGCTTCTGCTCCCCGAGCTCAATAAAAGAGCCCACAA
CCCCTCACTCGGGGCGCCAGTCCTCCGATTGACTGAGTCGCCCGGGTACCCGTGTATCCAATAAACCCTC
TTGCAGTTGCATCCGACTTGTGGTCTCGCTGTTCCTTGGGAGGGTCTCCTCTGAGTGATTGACTACCCGT
CAGCGGGGGTCTTTCACATGCAGCATGTATCAAAATTAATTTGGTTTTTTTTCTTAAGTATTTACATTAA
ATGGCCATAGTTGCATTAATGAATCGGCCAACGCGCGGGGAGAGGCGGTTTGCGTATTGGGCGCTCTTCC
GCTTCCTCGCTCACTGACTCGCTGCGCTCGGTCGTTCGGCTGCGGCGAGCGGTATCAGCTCACTCAAAGG
CGGTAATACGGTTATCCACAGAATCAGGGGATAACGCAGGAAAGAACATGTGAGCAAAAGGCCAGCAAAA
GGCCAGGAACCGTAAAAAGGCCGCGTTGCTGGCGTTTTTCCATAGGCTCCGCCCCCCTGACGAGCATCAC
AAAAATCGACGCTCAAGTCAGAGGTGGCGAAACCCGACAGGACTATAAAGATACCAGGCGTTTCCCCCTG
GAAGCTCCCTCGTGCGCTCTCCTGTTCCGACCCTGCCGCTTACCGGATACCTGTCCGCCTTTCTCCCTTC
GGGAAGCGTGGCGCTTTCTCATAGCTCACGCTGTAGGTATCTCAGTTCGGTGTAGGTCGTTCGCTCCAAG
CTGGGCTGTGTGCACGAACCCCCCGTTCAGCCCGACCGCTGCGCCTTATCCGGTAACTATCGTCTTGAGT
CCAACCCGGTAAGACACGACTTATCGCCACTGGCAGCAGCCACTGGTAACAGGATTAGCAGAGCGAGGTA
TGTAGGCGGTGCTACAGAGTTCTTGAAGTGGTGGCCTAACTACGGCTACACTAGAAGAACAGTATTTGGT
ATCTGCGCTCTGCTGAAGCCAGTTACCTTCGGAAAAAGAGTTGGTAGCTCTTGATCCGGCAAACAAACCA
CCGCTGGTAGCGGTGGTTTTTTTGTTTGCAAGCAGCAGATTACGCGCAGAAAAAAAGGATCTCAAGAAGA
TCCTTTGATCTTTTCTACGGGGTCTGACGCTCAGTGGAACGAAAACTCACGTTAAGGGATTTTGGTCATG
AGATTATCAAAAAGGATCTTCACCTAGATCCTTTTGCGGCCGCAAATCAATCTAAAGTATATATGAGTAA
ACTTGGTCTGACAGTTACCAATGCTTAATCAGTGAGGCACCTATCTCAGCGATCTGTCTATTTCGTTCAT
CCATAGTTGCCTGACTCCCCGTCGTGTAGATAACTACGATACGGGAGGGCTTACCATCTGGCCCCAGTGC
TGCAATGATACCGCGAGACCCACGCTCACCGGCTCCAGATTTATCAGCAATAAACCAGCCAGCCGGAAGG
GCCGAGCGCAGAAGTGGTCCTGCAACTTTATCCGCCTCCATCCAGTCTATTAATTGTTGCCGGGAAGCTA
GAGTAAGTAGTTCGCCAGTTAATAGTTTGCGCAACGTTGTTGCCATTGCTACAGGCATCGTGGTGTCACG
CTCGTCGTTTGGTATGGCTTCATTCAGCTCCGGTTCCCAACGATCAAGGCGAGTTACATGATCCCCCATG
TTGTGCAAAAAAGCGGTTAGCTCCTTCGGTCCTCCGATCGTTGTCAGAAGTAAGTTGGCCGCAGTGTTAT
CACTCATGGTTATGGCAGCACTGCATAATTCTCTTACTGTCATGCCATCCGTAAGATGCTTTTCTGTGAC
TGGTGAGTACTCAACCAAGTCATTCTGAGAATAGTGTATGCGGCGACCGAGTTGCTCTTGCCCGGCGTCA
ATACGGGATAATACCGCGCCACATAGCAGAACTTTAAAAGTGCTCATCATTGGAAAACGTTCTTCGGGGC
GAAAACTCTCAAGGATCTTACCGCTGTTGAGATCCAGTTCGATGTAACCCACTCGTGCACCCAACTGATC
TTCAGCATCTTTTACTTTCACCAGCGTTTCTGGGTGAGCAAAAACAGGAAGGCAAAATGCCGCAAAAAAG
GGAATAAGGGCGACACGGAAATGTTGAATACTCATACTCTTCCTTTTTCAATATTATTGAAGCATTTATC
AGGGTTATTGTCTCATGAGCGGATACATATTTGAATGTATTTAGAAAAATAAACAAATAGGGGTTCCGCG
CACATTTCCCCGAAAAGTGCCACCTGCAGC
Features (pLannotate 1.2.2; 13 found; start..end, strand, type, name):
      1..470     +  LTR            LTR: long terminal repeat from Moloney murine leukemia virus
    594..868     +  misc_feature   MESV Ψ (fragment): packaging signal of murine embryonic stem cell virus
    935..1351    +  CDS            gag (truncated): truncated Moloney murine leukemia virus (MMLV) gag gene lacking the start codon
   1392..2108    +  CDS            EGFP: EGFP is a basic (constitutively fluorescent) green fluorescent protein published in 1996, derived from Aequorea victoria. It is reported to be a rapidly-maturing weak dimer with moderate acid sensitivity.
   2124..3128    +  CDS            RNF2: RING2_HUMAN - Also known as BAP1, DING, HIPI3, RING1B. Experimental evidence at protein level: Swiss-Prot protein existence level 1. E3 ubiquitin-protein ligase that mediates monoubiquitination of 'Lys-119' of histone H2A (H2AK119Ub), thereby playing a central role in histone code and gene regulation (PubMed:15386022, PubMed:16359901, PubMed:25519132, PubMed:21772249, PubMed:25355358, PubMed:26151332). H2AK119Ub gives a specific tag for epigenetic transcriptional repression and participates in X chromosome inactivation of female mammals. May be involved in the initiation of both imprinted and
   3148..3477    +  promoter       SV40 promoter: SV40 enhancer and early promoter
   3487..4086    +  CDS            PuroR: puromycin N-acetyltransferase; pac from Streptomyces alboniger; confers resistance to puromycin
   4185..4306    +  LTR            3' LTR (ΔU3) (fragment): self-inactivating 3' long terminal repeat (LTR) from Moloney murine leukemia virus
   4307..4776    +  LTR            LTR: long terminal repeat from Moloney murine leukemia virus
   4842..4894    -  CDS            lacI (fragment): lac repressor; lacI; The lac repressor binds to the lac operator to inhibit transcription in E. coli. This inhibition can be relieved by adding lactose or isopropyl-β-D-thiogalactopyranoside (IPTG).
   5077..5665    -  rep_origin     ori: high-copy-number ColE1/pMB1/pBR322/pUC origin of replication
   5825..6685    -  CDS            AmpR: β-lactamase; bla; confers resistance to ampicillin, carbenicillin, and related antibiotics
   6686..6790    -  promoter       AmpR promoter: bla
