[The description below was written by a language model from this plasmid's Addgene catalogue record and pLannotate feature annotations shown in this document.]
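Description:
GFP-RNF2 is a pBABE-based Moloney murine leukemia virus retroviral vector for expressing human RNF2 (also called RING1B) as an N-terminal GFP fusion in mammalian cells. In bacteria it is maintained through a high-copy ColE1/pUC-type origin and selected by the β-lactamase (AmpR) gene driven by its own promoter. The catalogue lists a total size of 6951 bp, whereas the annotated full-sequence record is 6,820 nt, a small discrepancy the record does not explain.

The proviral region is bounded by MMLV long terminal repeats. The 5′ LTR serves as the promoter for the fusion transcript, and it is followed by a packaging signal (annotated as an MESV Ψ fragment) and a truncated gag segment lacking its start codon, which together support efficient encapsidation of the genomic RNA when gag, pol and env are provided in trans by packaging cells. Downstream lies the EGFP coding sequence, then the RNF2 open reading frame after a short linker, which was cloned using BglII and SalI sites. RNF2 is an E3 ubiquitin ligase that monoubiquitinates histone H2A at Lys-119, a mark associated with transcriptional repression. An internal SV40 enhancer/early promoter drives puromycin N-acetyltransferase, allowing selection of transduced or transfected cells. The 3′ end carries a full LTR, preceded by a short stretch that the annotation tool labels as a ΔU3 LTR fragment. A small lacI fragment in the backbone appears to be a nonfunctional remnant.

The construct suits transient or stable retroviral expression of fluorescent RNF2, for example to follow its localisation in live cells. The associated publication concerns recruitment of an RNF2-containing ubiquitin ligase complex to sites of DNA damage.
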