Addgene plasmid #126544: GFP-RNF2
Purpose: Expresses GFP-tagged RNF2 in mammalian cells
Depositing lab: Michele Pagano. Depositing organization: NYU Grossman School of Medicine. Publication: PARP1-dependent recruitment of the FBXL10-RNF68-RNF2 ubiquitin ligase to sites of DNA damage controls H2A.Z loading. Rona G, Roberti D, Yin Y, Pagan JK, Homer H, Sassani E, Zeke A, Busino L, Rothenberg E, Pagano M. Elife. 2018 Jul 9;7. pii: 38771. doi: 10.7554/eLife.38771. PubMed 29985131.
Backbone
  Vector backbone: pBABE
  Backbone size w/o insert (bp): 5169
  Total vector size (bp): 6951
  Vector type: Mammalian Expression, Retroviral
  Selectable markers: Puromycin
Growth in bacteria
  Bacterial resistance: Ampicillin, 100 μg/mL
  Growth temperature: 37°C
  Growth strain: NEB Stable
  Copy number: Unknown
Gene/Insert
  Gene/Insert name: RING1B
  Species: H. sapiens (human)
  Insert size (bp): 1012
  GenBank ID: NP_009143.1
  Entrez Gene: RNF2 (a.k.a. BAP-1, BAP1, DING, HIPI3, LUSYAM, RING1B, RING2)
  Promoter: LTR
  Tag / fusion protein: GFP (N terminal on insert)
  Cloning method: Restriction Enzyme; 5′ cloning site BglII (not destroyed); 3′ cloning site SalI (destroyed during cloning)
  Sequencing primers: 5′ pBABE 5'; 3′ pBABE 3'
Terms and licenses: Academic/Nonprofit Terms; Industry Terms: Not Available to Industry
How to cite: GFP-RNF2 was a gift from Michele Pagano (Addgene plasmid # 126544 ; http://n2t.net/addgene:126544 ; RRID:Addgene_126544)
