>Addgene plasmid #126544 | GFP-RNF2 | depositor partial sequence | sequence record 242046 | RNF2 insert at the C-terminal of EGFP
TCTCAGGCTGTGCAGACAAACGGAACTCAACCATTAAGCAAAACATGGGAACTCAGTTTATATGAGTTAC
AACGAACACCTCAGGAGGCAATAACAGATGGCTTAGAAATTGTGGTTTCACCTCGAAGTCTACACAGTGA
ATTAATGTGCCCAATTTGTTTGGATATGTTGAAGAACACCATGACTACAAAGGAGTGTTTACATCGTTTT
TGTGCAGACTGCATCATCACAGCCCTTAGAAGTGGCAACAAAGAATGTCCTACCTGTCGGAAAAAACTAG
TTTCCAAAAGATCACTAAGGCCAGACCCAAACTTTGATGCACTCATCAGCAAAATTTATCCAAGTCGTGA
TGAGTATGAAGCTCATCAAGAGAGAGTATTAGCCAGGATCAACAAGCACAATAATCAGCAAGCACTCAGT
CACAGCATTGAGGAAGGACTGAAGATACAGGCCATGAACAGACTGCAGCGAGGCAAGAAACAACAGATTG
AAAATGGTAGTGGAGCAGAAGATAATGGTGACAGTTCACACTGCAGTAATGCATCCACACATAGCAATCA
GGAAGCAGGCCCTAGTAACAAACGGACCAAAACATCTGATGATTCTGGGCTAGAGCTTGATAATAACAAT
GCAGCAATGGCAATTGATCCAGTAATGGATGGTGCTAGTGAAATTGAATTAGTATTCAGGCCTCATCCCA
CACTTATGGAAAAAGATGACAGTGCACAGACGAGATACATAAAGACTTCTGGTAACGCCACTGTTGATCA
CTTATCCAAGTATCTGGCTGTGAGGTTAGCTTTAGAAGAACTTCGAAGCAAAGGTGAATCAAACCAGATG
AACCTTGATACAGCCAGTGAGAAGCAGTATACCATTTATATAGCAACAGCCAGTGGCCAGTTCACTGTAT
TAAATGGCTCTTTTTCTTTGGAATTGGTCAGTGAGAAATACTGGAAAGTGAACAAACCCATGGAACTTTA
TTACGCACCTACAAAGGAGCACAAATGA
